Addgene plasmid #36822: TAL2421
Depositing lab: Keith Joung. Depositing organization: Massachusetts General Hospital. Publication: FLASH assembly of TALENs for high-throughput genome editing. Reyon D, Tsai SQ, Khayter C, Foden JA, Sander JD, Joung JK. Nat Biotechnol. 2012 Apr 8. doi: 10.1038/nbt.2170. PubMed 22484455.
Backbone
  Vector backbone: JDS74
  Backbone manufacturer: Joung lab (Addgene Plasmid # 32288)
  Backbone size w/o insert (bp): 6447
  Vector type: Mammalian, T7 for in vitro mRNA synthesis
Growth in bacteria
  Bacterial resistance: Ampicillin, 100 μg/mL
  Growth temperature: 37°C
  Growth strain: XL1 Blue
  Copy number: High Copy
Gene/Insert
  Gene/Insert name: RARA-TALEN_Right (alt name: RARA)
  Species: H. sapiens (human)
  Insert size (bp): 1640
  Entrez Gene: Rara (a.k.a. Nr1b1, RAR, RARalpha1)
  Promoter: CMV
  Tag / fusion protein: 3X Flag (N terminal on backbone); WT FOKI (C terminal on backbone)
  Cloning method: Restriction Enzyme; 5′ cloning site BsmBI (destroyed during cloning); 3′ cloning site BsmBI (destroyed during cloning)
  Sequencing primers: 5′ CMV-F; 3′ BGH-rev
Terms and licenses: Academic/Nonprofit Terms; Industry Terms: Not Available to Industry
Depositor comments: Target binding site: TGAGGTGCCCGCCCCCAG It is strongly recommended that users perform a diagnostic digest to verify this plasmid prior to use. For example, a double digest of the plasmid with BamHI and KpnI should result in two bands at 2.2kb and 5.9kb.
How to cite: TAL2421 was a gift from Keith Joung (Addgene plasmid # 36822 ; http://n2t.net/addgene:36822 ; RRID:Addgene_36822)
