[The description below was written by a language model from this plasmid's Addgene catalogue record.]
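Description:
TAL2421 is a mammalian expression plasmid encoding the right-hand monomer of a TALEN pair directed against the human RARA (retinoic acid receptor alpha) gene. It is built on the JDS74 backbone, a roughly 6.4 kb TALEN expression vector. This backbone supplies the sequences flanking the repeat array, including an N-terminal 3X Flag tag and a C-terminal wild-type FokI nuclease domain. The insert of about 1.6 kb is the custom TAL effector repeat array, produced by the FLASH assembly method. It was cloned through BsmBI sites that were destroyed in the process, as expected for type IIS cloning that joins the array seamlessly in frame with the backbone-encoded portions. The plasmid is maintained at high copy in E. coli under ampicillin selection. The record does not name the origin of replication, and no feature table is provided.

Expression in mammalian cells is driven by the CMV promoter. The vector type also indicates a T7 promoter, which allows in vitro transcription of TALEN mRNA, for example for direct delivery of RNA rather than plasmid. The use of a BGH reverse sequencing primer suggests a BGH polyadenylation region downstream of the coding sequence, although this is not listed explicitly.

Because FokI cleaves DNA only as a dimer, this construct is meant to be used with the matching left-hand RARA TALEN. The two monomers bind adjacent half-sites on opposite strands and generate a double-strand break in the spacer between them. Repair of that break can introduce indel mutations or support homology-directed editing at the endogenous RARA locus. The Flag tag allows detection of the expressed protein. The depositor recommends confirming the plasmid by diagnostic digest before use, which is a sensible precaution given the repetitive nature of TAL arrays.
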