>Addgene plasmid #36822 | TAL2421 | depositor partial sequence | sequence record 46015 | TAL2421 sequence 1640 bps
GAACCTGACCCCAGACCAGGTAGTCGCAATCGCGAACAATAATGGGGGAAAGCAAGCCCTGGAAACCGTG
CAAAGGTTGTTGCCGGTCCTTTGTCAAGACCACGGCCTTACACCGGAGCAAGTCGTGGCCATTGCAAGCA
ACATCGGTGGCAAACAGGCTCTTGAGACGGTTCAGAGACTTCTCCCAGTTCTCTGTCAAGCCCACGGGCT
GACTCCCGATCAAGTTGTAGCGATTGCGAATAACAATGGAGGGAAACAAGCATTGGAGACTGTCCAACGG
CTCCTTCCCGTGTTGTGTCAAGCCCACGGTTTGACGCCTGCACAAGTGGTCGCCATCGCCAACAACAACG
GCGGTAAGCAGGCGCTGGAAACAGTACAGCGCCTGCTGCCTGTACTGTGCCAGGATCATGGACTGACCCC
AGACCAGGTAGTCGCAATCGCGTCAAACGGAGGGGGAAAGCAAGCCCTGGAAACCGTGCAAAGGTTGTTG
CCGGTCCTTTGTCAAGACCACGGCCTTACACCGGAGCAAGTCGTGGCCATTGCAAATAATAACGGTGGCA
AACAGGCTCTTGAGACGGTTCAGAGACTTCTCCCAGTTCTCTGTCAAGCCCACGGGCTGACTCCCGATCA
AGTTGTAGCGATTGCGTCGCATGACGGAGGGAAACAAGCATTGGAGACTGTCCAACGGCTCCTTCCCGTG
TTGTGTCAAGCCCACGGTTTGACGCCTGCACAAGTGGTCGCCATCGCCAGCCATGATGGCGGTAAGCAGG
CGCTGGAAACAGTACAGCGCCTGCTGCCTGTACTGTGCCAGGATCATGGACTGACCCCAGACCAGGTAGT
CGCAATCGCGTCACATGACGGGGGAAAGCAAGCCCTGGAAACCGTGCAAAGGTTGTTGCCGGTCCTTTGT
CAAGACCACGGCCTTACACCGGAGCAAGTCGTGGCCATTGCAAATAATAACGGTGGCAAACAGGCTCTTG
AGACGGTTCAGAGACTTCTCCCAGTTCTCTGTCAAGCCCACGGGCTGACTCCCGATCAAGTTGTAGCGAT
TGCGTCGCATGACGGAGGGAAACAAGCATTGGAGACTGTCCAACGGCTCCTTCCCGTGTTGTGTCAAGCC
CACGGTTTGACGCCTGCACAAGTGGTCGCCATCGCCAGCCATGATGGCGGTAAGCAGGCGCTGGAAACAG
TACAGCGCCTGCTGCCTGTACTGTGCCAGGATCATGGACTGACCCCAGACCAGGTAGTCGCAATCGCGTC
ACATGACGGGGGAAAGCAAGCCCTGGAAACCGTGCAAAGGTTGTTGCCGGTCCTTTGTCAAGACCACGGC
CTTACACCGGAGCAAGTCGTGGCCATTGCATCCCACGACGGTGGCAAACAGGCTCTTGAGACGGTTCAGA
GACTTCTCCCAGTTCTCTGTCAAGCCCACGGGCTGACTCCCGATCAAGTTGTAGCGATTGCGTCGCATGA
CGGAGGGAAACAAGCATTGGAGACTGTCCAACGGCTCCTTCCCGTGTTGTGTCAAGCCCACGGTTTGACG
CCTGCACAAGTGGTCGCCATCGCCTCCAATATTGGCGGTAAGCAGGCGCTGGAAACAGTACAGCGCCTGC
TGCCTGTACTGTGCCAGGATCATGGACTGA
