>Addgene plasmid #36822 | TAL2421 | addgene partial sequence | sequence record 49452 | JDS-TALEN-F 5'-TAGGGGTCGGTAAACAGTGG-3'
TGTGGCGGGTGAGCTTAGGGGGCCTCCGCTCCAGCTCGACACCGGGCAGCTGCTGAAGATCGCGAAGAGA
GGGGGAGTAACAGCGGTAGAGGCAGTGCACGCCTGGCGCAATGCGCTCACCGGGGCCCCCTTGAACCTGA
CCCCAGACCAGGTAGTCGCAATCGCGAACAATAATGGGGGAAAGCAAGCCCTGGAAACCGTGCAAAGGTT
GTTGCCGGTCCTTTGTCAAGACCACGGCCTTACACCGGAGCAAGTCGTGGCCATTGCAAGCAACATCGGT
GGCAAACAGGCTCTTGAGACGGTTCAGAGACTTCTCCCAGTTCTCTGTCAAGCCCACGGGCTGACTCCCG
ATCAAGTTGTAGCGATTGCGAATAACAATGGAGGGAAACAAGCATTGGAGACTGTCCAACGGCTCCTTCC
CGTGTTGTGTCAAGCCCACGGTTTGACGCCTGCACAAGTGGTCGCCATCGCCAACAACAACGGCGGTAAG
CAGGCGCTGGAAACAGTACAGCGCCTGCTGCCTGTACTGTGCCAGGATCATGGACTGACCCCAGACCAGG
TAGTCGCAATCGCGTCAAACGGAGGGGGAAAGCAAGCCCTGGAAACCGTGCAAAGGTTGTTGCCGGTCCT
TTGTCAAGACCACGGCCTTACACCGGAGCAAGTCGTGGCCATTGCAAATAATAACGGTGGCAAACAGGCT
CTTGAGACGGTTCAGAGACTTCTCCCAGTTCTCTGTCAAGCCCACGGGCTGACTCCCGATCAAGTTGTAG
CGATTGCGTCGCATGACGGA
